>Addgene plasmid #156435 | pEN716 - pCAGGS-eGFP-3Xnls-bpA | depositor full sequence | sequence record 301983 | pEN716 - pCAGGS-eGFP-3Xnls-bpA sequence 5308 bps
GTCGACATTGATTATTGACTAGTTATTAATAGTAATCAATTACGGGGTCATTAGTTCATAGCCCATATAT
GGAGTTCCGCGTTACATAACTTACGGTAAATGGCCCGCCTGGCTGACCGCCCAACGACCCCCGCCCATTG
ACGTCAATAATGACGTATGTTCCCATAGTAACGCCAATAGGGACTTTCCATTGACGTCAATGGGTGGACT
ATTTACGGTAAACTGCCCACTTGGCAGTACATCAAGTGTATCATATGCCAAGTACGCCCCCTATTGACGT
CAATGACGGTAAATGGCCCGCCTGGCATTATGCCCAGTACATGACCTTATGGGACTTTCCTACTTGGCAG
TACATCTACGTATTAGTCATCGCTATTACCATGGGTCGAGGTGAGCCCCACGTTCTGCTTCACTCTCCCC
ATCTCCCCCCCCTCCCCACCCCCAATTTTGTATTTATTTATTTTTTAATTATTTTGTGCAGCGATGGGGG
CGGGGGGGGGGGGGGCGCGCGCCAGGCGGGGCGGGGCGGGGCGAGGGGCGGGGCGGGGCGAGGCGGAGAG
GTGCGGCGGCAGCCAATCAGAGCGGCGCGCTCCGAAAGTTTCCTTTTATGGCGAGGCGGCGGCGGCGGCG
GCCCTATAAAAAGCGAAGCGCGCGGCGGGCGGGAGTCGCTGCGTTGCCTTCGCCCCGTGCCCCGCTCCGC
GCCGCCTCGCGCCGCCCGCCCCGGCTCTGACTGACCGCGTTACTCCCACAGGTGAGCGGGCGGGACGGCC
CTTCTCCTCCGGGCTGTAATTAGCGCTTGGTTTAATGACGGCTCGTTTCTTTTCTGTGGCTGCGTGAAAG
CCTTAAAGGGCTCCGGGAGGGCCCTTTGTGCGGGGGGGAGCGGCTCGGGGGGTGCGTGCGTGTGTGTGTG
CGTGGGGAGCGCCGCGTGCGGCCCGCGCTGCCCGGCGGCTGTGAGCGCTGCGGGCGCGGCGCGGGGCTTT
GTGCGCTCCGCGTGTGCGCGAGGGGAGCGCGGCCGGGGGCGGTGCCCCGCGGTGCGGGGGGGCTGCGAGG
GGAACAAAGGCTGCGTGCGGGGTGTGTGCGTGGGGGGGTGAGCAGGGGGTGTGGGCGCGGCGGTCGGGCT
GTAACCCCCCCCTGCACCCCCCTCCCCGAGTTGCTGAGCACGGCCCGGCTTCGGGTGCGGGGCTCCGTGC
GGGGCGTGGCGCGGGGCTCGCCGTGCCGGGCGGGGGGTGGCGGCAGGTGGGGGTGCCGGGCGGGGCGGGG
CCGCCTCGGGCCGGGGAGGGCTCGGGGGAGGGGCGCGGCGGCCCCGGAGCGCCGGCGGCTGTCGAGGCGC
GGCGAGCCGCAGCCATTGCCTTTTATGGTAATCGTGCGAGAGGGCGCAGGGACTTCCTTTGTCCCAAATC
TGGCGGAGCCGAAATCTGGGAGGCGCCGCCGCACCCCCTCTAGCGGGCGCGGGCGAAGCGGTGCGGCGCC
GGCAGGAAGGAAATGGGCGGGGAGGGCCTTCGTGCGTCGCCGCGCCGCCGTCCCCTTCTCCATCTCCAGC
CTCGGGGCTGCCGCAGGGGGACGGCTGCCTTCGGGGGGGACGGGGCAGGGCGGGGTTCGGCTTCTGGCGT
GTGACCGGCGGCTCTAGAGCCTCTGCTAACCATGTTCATGCCTTCTTCTTTTTCCTACAGCTCCTGGGCA
ACGTGCTGGTTATTGTGCTGTCTCATCATTTTGGCAAAGAATTCCTCGAGAATTCTCACGCGTGAATTCC
ACCATGGTGAGCAAGGGCGAGGAGCTGTTCACCGGGGTGGTGCCCATCCTGGTCGAGCTGGACGGCGACG
TAAACGGCCACAAGTTCAGCGTGTCCGGCGAGGGCGAGGGCGATGCCACCTACGGCAAGCTGACCCTGAA
GTTCATCTGCACCACCGGCAAGCTGCCCGTGCCCTGGCCCACCCTCGTGACCACCCTGACCTACGGCGTG
CAGTGCTTCAGCCGCTACCCCGACCACATGAAGCAGCACGACTTCTTCAAGTCCGCCATGCCCGAAGGCT
ACGTCCAGGAGCGCACCATCTTCTTCAAGGACGACGGCAACTACAAGACCCGCGCCGAGGTGAAGTTCGA
GGGCGACACCCTGGTGAACCGCATCGAGCTGAAGGGCATCGACTTCAAGGAGGACGGCAACATCCTGGGG
CACAAGCTGGAGTACAACTACAACAGCCACAACGTCTATATCATGGCCGACAAGCAGAAGAACGGCATCA
AGGTGAACTTCAAGATCCGCCACAACATCGAGGACGGCAGCGTGCAGCTCGCCGACCACTACCAGCAGAA
CACCCCCATCGGCGACGGCCCCGTGCTGCTGCCCGACAACCACTACCTGAGCACCCAGTCCGCCCTGAGC
AAAGACCCCAACGAGAAGCGCGATCACATGGTCCTGCTGGAGTTCGTGACCGCCGCCGGGATCACTCTCG
GCATGGACGAGCTGTACAAGTCGCGAATGGCCACAACCATGGTGCACGTGGATCCAAAAAAGAAGAGAAA
GGTAGATCCAAAAAAGAAGAGAAAGGTAGATCCAAAAAAGAAGAGAAAGGTACACGTGTCCCCCGGGTAA
GCGGCCTCAGGTGCAGGCTGCCTATCAGAAGGTGGTGGCTGGTGTGGCCAATGCCCTGGCTCACAAATAC
CACTGAGATCTTTTTCCCTCTGCCAAAAATTATGGGGACATCATGAAGCCCCTTGAGCATCTGACTTCTG
GCTAATAAAGGAAATTTATTTTCATTGCAATAGTGTGTTGGAATTTTTTGTGTCTCTCACTCGGAAGGAC
ATATGGGAGGGCAAATCATTTAAAACATCAGAATGAGTATTTGGTTTAGAGTTTGGCAACATATGCCATA
TGCTGGCTGCCATGAACAAAGGTGGCTATAAAGAGGTCATCAGTATATGAAACAGCCCCCTGCTGTCCAT
TCCTTATTCCATAGAAAAGCCTTGACTTGAGGTTAGATTTTTTTTATATTTTGTTTTGTGTTATTTTTTT
CTTTAACATCCCTAAAATTTTCCTTACATGTTTTACTAGCCAGATTTTTCCTCCTCTCCTGACTACTCCC
AGTCATAGCTGTCCCTCTTCTCTTATGAAGATCCCTCGACCTGCAGCCCAAGCTTGGCGTAATCATGGTC
ATAGCTGTTTCCTGTGTGAAATTGTTATCCGCTCACAATTCCACACAACATACGAGCCGGAAGCATAAAG
TGTAAAGCCTGGGGTGCCTAATGAGTGAGCTAACTCACATTAATTGCGTTGCGCTCACTGCCCGCTTTCC
AGTCGGGAAACCTGTCGTGCCAGCGGATCCGCTGCATTAATGAATCGGCCAACGCGCGGGGAGAGGCGGT
TTGCGTATTGGGCGCTCTTCCGCTTCCTCGCTCACTGACTCGCTGCGCTCGGTCGTTCGGCTGCGGCGAG
CGGTATCAGCTCACTCAAAGGCGGTAATACGGTTATCCACAGAATCAGGGGATAACGCAGGAAAGAACAT
GTGAGCAAAAGGCCAGCAAAAGGCCAGGAACCGTAAAAAGGCCGCGTTGCTGGCGTTTTTCCATAGGCTC
CGCCCCCCTGACGAGCATCACAAAAATCGACGCTCAAGTCAGAGGTGGCGAAACCCGACAGGACTATAAA
GATACCAGGCGTTTCCCCCTGGAAGCTCCCTCGTGCGCTCTCCTGTTCCGACCCTGCCGCTTACCGGATA
CCTGTCCGCCTTTCTCCCTTCGGGAAGCGTGGCGCTTTCTCAATGCTCACGCTGTAGGTATCTCAGTTCG
GTGTAGGTCGTTCGCTCCAAGCTGGGCTGTGTGCACGAACCCCCCGTTCAGCCCGACCGCTGCGCCTTAT
CCGGTAACTATCGTCTTGAGTCCAACCCGGTAAGACACGACTTATCGCCACTGGCAGCAGCCACTGGTAA
CAGGATTAGCAGAGCGAGGTATGTAGGCGGTGCTACAGAGTTCTTGAAGTGGTGGCCTAACTACGGCTAC
ACTAGAAGGACAGTATTTGGTATCTGCGCTCTGCTGAAGCCAGTTACCTTCGGAAAAAGAGTTGGTAGCT
CTTGATCCGGCAAACAAACCACCGCTGGTAGCGGTGGTTTTTTTGTTTGCAAGCAGCAGATTACGCGCAG
AAAAAAAGGATCTCAAGAAGATCCTTTGATCTTTTCTACGGGGTCTGACGCTCAGTGGAACGAAAACTCA
CGTTAAGGGATTTTGGTCATGAGATTATCAAAAAGGATCTTCACCTAGATCCTTTTAAATTAAAAATGAA
GTTTTAAATCAATCTAAAGTATATATGAGTAAACTTGGTCTGACAGTTACCAATGCTTAATCAGTGAGGC
ACCTATCTCAGCGATCTGTCTATTTCGTTCATCCATAGTTGCCTGACTCCCCGTCGTGTAGATAACTACG
ATACGGGAGGGCTTACCATCTGGCCCCAGTGCTGCAATGATACCGCGAGACCCACGCTCACCGGCTCCAG
ATTTATCAGCAATAAACCAGCCAGCCGGAAGGGCCGAGCGCAGAAGTGGTCCTGCAACTTTATCCGCCTC
CATCCAGTCTATTAATTGTTGCCGGGAAGCTAGAGTAAGTAGTTCGCCAGTTAATAGTTTGCGCAACGTT
GTTGCCATTGCTACAGGCATCGTGGTGTCACGCTCGTCGTTTGGTATGGCTTCATTCAGCTCCGGTTCCC
AACGATCAAGGCGAGTTACATGATCCCCCATGTTGTGCAAAAAAGCGGTTAGCTCCTTCGGTCCTCCGAT
CGTTGTCAGAAGTAAGTTGGCCGCAGTGTTATCACTCATGGTTATGGCAGCACTGCATAATTCTCTTACT
GTCATGCCATCCGTAAGATGCTTTTCTGTGACTGGTGAGTACTCAACCAAGTCATTCTGAGAATAGTGTA
TGCGGCGACCGAGTTGCTCTTGCCCGGCGTCAATACGGGATAATACCGCGCCACATAGCAGAACTTTAAA
AGTGCTCATCATTGGAAAACGTTCTTCGGGGCGAAAACTCTCAAGGATCTTACCGCTGTTGAGATCCAGT
TCGATGTAACCCACTCGTGCACCCAACTGATCTTCAGCATCTTTTACTTTCACCAGCGTTTCTGGGTGAG
CAAAAACAGGAAGGCAAAATGCCGCAAAAAAGGGAATAAGGGCGACACGGAAATGTTGAATACTCATACT
CTTCCTTTTTCAATATTATTGAAGCATTTATCAGGGTTATTGTCTCATGAGCGGATACATATTTGAATGT
ATTTAGAAAAATAAACAAATAGGGGTTCCGCGCACATTTCCCCGAAAAGTGCCACCTG
Features (pLannotate 1.2.2; 17 found; start..end, strand, type, name):
      4..383     +  enhancer       CMV enhancer: human cytomegalovirus immediate early enhancer
    386..661     +  promoter       chicken β-actin promoter: No description available
    662..1670    +  intron         chimeric intron: chimera between introns from chicken β-actin and rabbit β-globin
   1668..1724    +  CDS            HBB (fragment): HBB_LEPEU - Experimental evidence at protein level: Swiss-Prot protein existence level 1. Involved in oxygen transport from the lung to the various peripheral tissues. From Lepus europaeus (European hare).
   1754..2470    +  CDS            EGFP: EGFP is a basic (constitutively fluorescent) green fluorescent protein published in 1996, derived from Aequorea victoria. It is reported to be a rapidly-maturing weak dimer with moderate acid sensitivity.
   2504..2524    +  CDS            SV40 NLS: nuclear localization signal of SV40 (simian virus 40) large T antigen
   2528..2548    +  CDS            SV40 NLS: nuclear localization signal of SV40 (simian virus 40) large T antigen
   2552..2572    +  CDS            SV40 NLS: nuclear localization signal of SV40 (simian virus 40) large T antigen
   2595..2663    +  CDS            HBB (fragment): HBB_PONPY - Experimental evidence at transcript level: Swiss-Prot protein existence level 2. Involved in oxygen transport from the lung to the various peripheral tissues. From Pongo pygmaeus (Bornean orangutan).
   2734..2789    +  polyA_signal   β-globin poly(A) signal: rabbit β-globin polyadenylation signal (Gil and Proudfoot, 1987)
   3172..3188    -  protein_bind   lac operator: The lac repressor binds to the lac operator to inhibit transcription in E. coli. This inhibition can be relieved by adding lactose or isopropyl-β-D-thiogalactopyranoside (IPTG). lac repressor encoded by lacI
   3196..3226    -  promoter       lac promoter: promoter for the E. coli lac operon
   3241..3262    -  protein_bind   CAP binding site: CAP binding activates transcription in the presence of cAMP. E. coli catabolite activator protein
   3313..3375    -  CDS            lacI (fragment): LACI_ECOLI - Experimental evidence at protein level: Swiss-Prot protein existence level 1. Repressor of the lactose operon. Binds allolactose as an inducer. From Escherichia coli (strain K12).
   3558..4146    -  rep_origin     ori: high-copy-number ColE1/pMB1/pBR322/pUC origin of replication
   4317..5177    -  CDS            AmpR: β-lactamase; bla; confers resistance to ampicillin, carbenicillin, and related antibiotics
   5178..5282    -  promoter       AmpR promoter: bla
