>Addgene plasmid #156435 | pEN716 - pCAGGS-eGFP-3Xnls-bpA | addgene full sequence | sequence record 310130 | Addgene NGS Result
GGTCGACATTGATTATTGACTAGTTATTAATAGTAATCAATTACGGGGTCATTAGTTCATAGCCCATATA
TGGAGTTCCGCGTTACATAACTTACGGTAAATGGCCCGCCTGGCTGACCGCCCAACGACCCCCGCCCATT
GACGTCAATAATGACGTATGTTCCCATAGTAACGCCAATAGGGACTTTCCATTGACGTCAATGGGTGGAG
TATTTACGGTAAACTGCCCACTTGGCAGTACATCAAGTGTATCATATGCCAAGTACGCCCCCTATTGACG
TCAATGACGGTAAATGGCCCGCCTGGCATTATGCCCAGTACATGACCTTATGGGACTTTCCTACTTGGCA
GTACATCTACGTATTAGTCATCGCTATTACCATGGTCGAGGTGAGCCCCACGTTCTGCTTCACTCTCCCC
ATCTCCCCCCCCTCCCCACCCCCAATTTTGTATTTATTTATTTTTTAATTATTTTGTGCAGCGATGGGGG
CGGGGGGGGGGGGGGSGCGCGCCRGGSGGGGSGGGGSGGGGSGRGGGGSGGGGSGGGGCGAGGCGGAGAG
GTGCGGCGGCAGCCAATCAGAGCGGCGCGCTCCGAAAGTTTCCTTTTATGGCGAGGCGGCGGCGGCGGCG
GCCCTATAAAAAGCGAAGCGCGCGGCGGGCGGGAGTCGCTGCGCGCTGCCTTCGCCCCGTGCCCCGCTCC
GCCGCCGCCTCGCGCCGCCCGCCCCGGCTCTGACTGACCGCGTTACTCCCACAGGTGAGCGGGCGGGACG
GCCCTTCTCCTCCGGGCTGTAATTAGCGCTTGGTTTAATGACGGCTTGTTTCTTTTCTGTGGCTGCGTGA
AAGCCTTGAGGGGCTCCGGGAGGGCCCTTTGTGCGGGGGGAGCGGCTCGGGGGGTGCGTGCGTGTGTGTG
TGCGTGGGGAGCGCCGCGTGCGGCTCCGCGCTGCCCGGCGGCTGTGAGCGCTGCGGGCGCGGCGCGGGGC
TTTGTGCGCTCCGCAGTGTGCGCGAGGGGAGCGCGGCCGGGGGCGGTGCCCCGCGGTGCGGGGGGGGCTG
CGAGGGGAACAAAGGCTGCGTGCGGGGTGTGTGCGTGGGGGGGTGAGCAGGGGGTGTGGGCGCGTCGGTC
GGGCTGCAACCCCCCCTGCACCCCCCTCCCCGAGTTGCTGAGCACGGCCCGGCTTCGGGTGCGGGGCTCC
GTACGGGGCGTGGCGCGGGGCTCGCCGTGCCGGGCGGGGGGTGGCGGCAGGTGGGGGTGCCGGGCGGGGC
GGGGCCGCCTCGGGCCGGGGRGGGCTCGGGGGAGGGGCGCGGCGGCCCCCGGAGCGCCGGCGGCTGTCGA
GGCGCGGCGAGCCGCAGCCATTGCCTTTTATGGTAATCGTGCGAGAGGGCGCAGGGACTTCCTTTGTCCC
AAATCTGTGCGGAGCCGAAATCTGGGAGGCGCCGCCGCACCCCCTCTAGCGGGCGCGGGGCGAAGCGGTG
CGGCGCCGGCAGGAAGGAAATGGGCGGGGAGGGCCTTCGTGCGTCGCCGCGCCGCCGTCCCCTTCTCCCT
CTCCAGCCTCGGGGCTGTCCGCGGGGGGACGGCTGCCTTCGGGGGGGACGGGGCAGGGCGGGGTTCGGCT
TCTGGCGTGTGACCGGCGGCTCTAGAGCCTCTGCTAACCATGTTCATGCCTTCTTCTTTTTCCTACAGCT
CCTGGGCAACGTGCTGGTTATTGTGCTGTCTCATCATTTTGGCAAAGAATTCCTCGAGAATTCTCACGCG
TGAATTCCACCATGGTGAGCAAGGGCGAGGAGCTGTTCACCGGGGTGGTGCCCATCCTGGTCGAGCTGGA
CGGCGACGTAAACGGCCACAAGTTCAGCGTGTCCGGCGAGGGCGAGGGCGATGCCACCTACGGCAAGCTG
ACCCTGAAGTTCATCTGCACCACCGGCAAGCTGCCCGTGCCCTGGCCCACCCTCGTGACCACCCTGACCT
ACGGCGTGCAGTGCTTCAGCCGCTACCCCGACCACATGAAGCAGCACGACTTCTTCAAGTCCGCCATGCC
CGAAGGCTACGTCCAGGAGCGCACCATCTTCTTCAAGGACGACGGCAACTACAAGACCCGCGCCGAGGTG
AAGTTCGAGGGCGACACCCTGGTGAACCGCATCGAGCTGAAGGGCATCGACTTCAAGGAGGACGGCAACA
TCCTGGGGCACAAGCTGGAGTACAACTACAACAGCCACAACGTCTATATCATGGCCGACAAGCAGAAGAA
CGGCATCAAGGTGAACTTCAAGATCCGCCACAACATCGAGGACGGCAGCGTGCAGCTCGCCGACCACTAC
CAGCAGAACACCCCCATCGGCGACGGCCCCGTGCTGCTGCCCGACAACCACTACCTGAGCACCCAGTCCG
CCCTGAGCAAAGACCCCAACGAGAAGCGCGATCACATGGTCCTGCTGGAGTTCGTGACCGCCGCCGGGAT
CACTCTCGGCATGGACGAGCTGTACAAGTCGCGAATGGCCACAACCATGGTGCACGTGGATCCAAAAAAG
AAGAGAAAGGTAGATCCAAAAAAGAAGAGAAAGGTAGATCCAAAAAAGAAGAGAAAGGTACACGTGTCCC
CCGGGTAAGCGGCCTCAGGTGCAGGCTGCCTATCAGAAGGTGGTGGCTGGTGTGGCCAATGCCCTGGCTC
ACAAATACCACTGAGATCTTTTTCCCTCTGCCAAAAATTATGGGGACATCATGAAGCCCCTTGAGCATCT
GACTTCTGGCTAATAAAGGAAATTTATTTTCATTGCAATAGTGTGTTGGAATTTTTTGTGTCTCTCACTC
GGAAGGACATATGGGAGGGCAAATCATTTAAAACATCAGAATGAGTATTTGGTTTAGAGTTTGGCAACAT
ATGCCCATATGCTGGCTGCCATGAACAAAGGTTGGCTATAAAGAGGTCATCAGTATATGAAACAGCCCCC
TGCTGTCCATTCCTTATTCCATAGAAAAGCCTTGACTTGAGGTTAGATTTTTTTTATATTTTGTTTTGTG
TTATTTTTTTCTTTAACATCCCTAAAATTTTCCTTACATGTTTTACTAGCCAGATTTTTCCTCCTCTCCT
GACTACTCCCAGTCATAGCTGTCCCTCTTCTCTTATGGAGATCCCTCGACCTGCAGCCCAAGCTTGGCGT
AATCATGGTCATAGCTGTTTCCTGTGTGAAATTGTTATCCGCTCACAATTCCACACAACATACGAGCCGG
AAGCATAAAGTGTAAAGCCTGGGGTGCCTAATGAGTGAGCTAACTCACATTAATTGCGTTGCGCTCACTG
CCCGCTTTCCAGTCGGGAAACCTGTCGTGCCAGCGGATCCGCTGCATTAATGAATCGGCCAACGCGCGGG
GAGAGGCGGTTTGCGTATTGGGCGCTCTTCCGCTTCCTCGCTCACTGACTCGCTGCGCTCGGTCGTTCGG
CTGCGGCGAGCGGTATCAGCTCACTCAAAGGCGGTAATACGGTTATCCACAGAATCAGGGGATAACGCAG
GAAAGAACATGTGAGCAAAAGGCCAGCAAAAGGCCAGGAACCGTAAAAAGGCCGCGTTGCTGGCGTTTTT
CCATAGGCTCCGCCCCCCTGACGAGCATCACAAAAATCGACGCTCAAGTCAGAGGTGGCGAAACCCGACA
GGACTATAAAGATACCAGGCGTTTCCCCCTGGAAGCTCCCTCGTGCGCTCTCCTGTTCCGACCCTGCCGC
TTACCGGATACCTGTCCGCCTTTCTCCCTTCGGGAAGCGTGGCGCTTTCTCATAGCTCACGCTGTAGGTA
TCTCAGTTCGGTGTAGGTCGTTCGCTCCAAGCTGGGCTGTGTGCACGAACCCCCCGTTCAGCCCGACCGC
TGCGCCTTATCCGGTAACTATCGTCTTGAGTCCAACCCGGTAAGACACGACTTATCGCCACTGGCAGCAG
CCACTGGTAACAGGATTAGCAGAGCGAGGTATGTAGGCGGTGCTACAGAGTTCTTGAAGTGGTGGCCTAA
CTACGGCTACACTAGAAGAACAGTATTTGGTATCTGCGCTCTGCTGAAGCCAGTTACCTTCGGAAAAAGA
GTTGGTAGCTCTTGATCCGGCAAACAAACCACCGCTGGTAGCGGTGGTTTTTTTGTTTGCAAGCAGCAGA
TTACGCGCAGAAAAAAAGGATCTCAAGAAGATCCTTTGATCTTTTCTACGGGGTCTGACGCTCAGTGGAA
CGAAAACTCACGTTAAGGGATTTTGGTCATGAGATTATCAAAAAGGATCTTCACCTAGATCCTTTTAAAT
TAAAAATGAAGTTTTAAATCAATCTAAAGTATATATGAGTAAACTTGGTCTGACAGTTACCAATGCTTAA
TCAGTGAGGCACCTATCTCAGCGATCTGTCTATTTCGTTCATCCATAGTTGCCTGACTCCCCGTCGTGTA
GATAACTACGATACGGGAGGGCTTACCATCTGGCCCCAGTGCTGCAATGATACCGCGAGACCCACGCTCA
CCGGCTCCAGATTTATCAGCAATAAACCAGCCAGCCGGAAGGGCCGAGCGCAGAAGTGGTCCTGCAACTT
TATCCGCCTCCATCCAGTCTATTAATTGTTGCCGGGAAGCTAGAGTAAGTAGTTCGCCAGTTAATAGTTT
GCGCAACGTTGTTGCCATTGCTACAGGCATCGTGGTGTCACGCTCGTCGTTTGGTATGGCTTCATTCAGC
TCCGGTTCCCAACGATCAAGGCGAGTTACATGATCCCCCATGTTGTGCAAAAAAGCGGTTAGCTCCTTCG
GTCCTCCGATCGTTGTCAGAAGTAAGTTGGCCGCAGTGTTATCACTCATGGTTATGGCAGCACTGCATAA
TTCTCTTACTGTCATGCCATCCGTAAGATGCTTTTCTGTGACTGGTGAGTACTCAACCAAGTCATTCTGA
GAATAGTGTATGCGGCGACCGAGTTGCTCTTGCCCGGCGTCAATACGGGATAATACCGCGCCACATAGCA
GAACTTTAAAAGTGCTCATCATTGGAAAACGTTCTTCGGGGCGAAAACTCTCAAGGATCTTACCGCTGTT
GAGATCCAGTTCGATGTAACCCACTCGTGCACCCAACTGATCTTCAGCATCTTTTACTTTCACCAGCGTT
TCTGGGTGAGCAAAAACAGGAAGGCAAAATGCCGCAAAAAAGGGAATAAGGGCGACACGGAAATGTTGAA
TACTCATACTCTTCCTTTTTCAATATTATTGAAGCATTTATCAGGGTTATTGTCTCATGAGCGGATACAT
ATTTGAATGTATTTAGAAAAATAAACAAATAGGGGTTCCGCGCACATTTCCCCGAAAAGTGCCACCTG
Features (pLannotate 1.2.2; 17 found; start..end, strand, type, name):
      5..384     +  enhancer       CMV enhancer: human cytomegalovirus immediate early enhancer
    386..661     +  promoter       chicken β-actin promoter: No description available
    662..1678    +  intron         chimeric intron: chimera between introns from chicken β-actin and rabbit β-globin
   1676..1732    +  CDS            HBB (fragment): HBB_LEPEU - Experimental evidence at protein level: Swiss-Prot protein existence level 1. Involved in oxygen transport from the lung to the various peripheral tissues. From Lepus europaeus (European hare).
   1762..2478    +  CDS            EGFP: EGFP is a basic (constitutively fluorescent) green fluorescent protein published in 1996, derived from Aequorea victoria. It is reported to be a rapidly-maturing weak dimer with moderate acid sensitivity.
   2512..2532    +  CDS            SV40 NLS: nuclear localization signal of SV40 (simian virus 40) large T antigen
   2536..2556    +  CDS            SV40 NLS: nuclear localization signal of SV40 (simian virus 40) large T antigen
   2560..2580    +  CDS            SV40 NLS: nuclear localization signal of SV40 (simian virus 40) large T antigen
   2603..2671    +  CDS            HBB (fragment): HBB_PONPY - Experimental evidence at transcript level: Swiss-Prot protein existence level 2. Involved in oxygen transport from the lung to the various peripheral tissues. From Pongo pygmaeus (Bornean orangutan).
   2742..2797    +  polyA_signal   β-globin poly(A) signal: rabbit β-globin polyadenylation signal (Gil and Proudfoot, 1987)
   3182..3198    -  protein_bind   lac operator: The lac repressor binds to the lac operator to inhibit transcription in E. coli. This inhibition can be relieved by adding lactose or isopropyl-β-D-thiogalactopyranoside (IPTG). lac repressor encoded by lacI
   3206..3236    -  promoter       lac promoter: promoter for the E. coli lac operon
   3251..3272    -  protein_bind   CAP binding site: CAP binding activates transcription in the presence of cAMP. E. coli catabolite activator protein
   3323..3385    -  CDS            lacI (fragment): LACI_ECOLI - Experimental evidence at protein level: Swiss-Prot protein existence level 1. Repressor of the lactose operon. Binds allolactose as an inducer. From Escherichia coli (strain K12).
   3568..4156    -  rep_origin     ori: high-copy-number ColE1/pMB1/pBR322/pUC origin of replication
   4327..5187    -  CDS            AmpR: β-lactamase; bla; confers resistance to ampicillin, carbenicillin, and related antibiotics
   5188..5292    -  promoter       AmpR promoter: bla
