[The description below was written by a language model from this plasmid's Addgene catalogue record and pLannotate feature annotations shown in this document.]
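Description:
pEN716 - pCAGGS-eGFP-3Xnls-bpA is a mammalian expression plasmid of about 5.3 kb, built on a pCAGGS-type backbone and intended for transient expression of a nuclear-localised green fluorescent protein. It is maintained in E. coli through a high-copy ColE1/pUC-type origin and selected with ampicillin via the bla (AmpR) gene and its own promoter. Remnants of a lac promoter, operator and CAP binding site, plus a short lacI fragment, lie between the expression cassette and the origin. These are cloning-vector leftovers with no evident role in the payload. No mammalian selection marker or episomal replication element is annotated, which fits the stated transient use.

The expression cassette is driven by the CAG arrangement: the human cytomegalovirus immediate early enhancer, the chicken β-actin promoter and a chimeric chicken β-actin/rabbit β-globin intron, which together give strong, broadly active transcription in mammalian cells. Downstream sits the EGFP coding sequence, followed at its C-terminal end by three tandem copies of the SV40 large T antigen nuclear localisation signal, which concentrate the fluorescence in the nucleus. The transcript ends at a rabbit β-globin polyadenylation signal. The short HBB fragments flagged on either side of the insert most likely reflect β-globin exon sequence belonging to the pCAGGS intron and 3' region rather than separate coding units.

The catalogue lists the insert species as mouse, although the annotation identifies EGFP as derived from Aequorea victoria. The depositor and sequencing-derived records differ by about ten nucleotides in length but show the same feature set and order. Beyond marking the nuclei of transfected cells, the record does not state a specific application.
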