Addgene plasmid #156435: pEN716 - pCAGGS-eGFP-3Xnls-bpA
Purpose: For transient expression of nuclear eGFP in mammalian cells
Depositing lab: Elphege Nora. Depositing organization: University of California, San Francisco (UCSF). Publication: Molecular basis of CTCF binding polarity in genome folding. Nora EP, Caccianini L, Fudenberg G, So K, Kameswaran V, Nagle A, Uebersohn A, Hajj B, Saux AL, Coulon A, Mirny LA, Pollard KS, Dahan M, Bruneau BG. Nat Commun. 2020 Nov 5;11(1):5612. doi: 10.1038/s41467-020-19283-x. PubMed 33154377.
Backbone
  Vector backbone: pEN716 - pCAGGS-eGFP-3Xnls-bpA.
  Vector type: Mammalian Expression
Growth in bacteria
  Bacterial resistance: Ampicillin, 100 μg/mL
  Growth temperature: 37°C
  Growth strain: DH5alpha
  Copy number: High Copy
Gene/Insert
  Gene/Insert name: eGFP
  Species: M. musculus (mouse)
  Mutation: none
  Cloning method: Gibson Cloning
Terms and licenses: Academic/Nonprofit Terms; Industry Terms: Not Available to Industry
How to cite: pEN716 - pCAGGS-eGFP-3Xnls-bpA was a gift from Elphege Nora (Addgene plasmid # 156435 ; http://n2t.net/addgene:156435 ; RRID:Addgene_156435)
